Addgene plasmid #138492: CP1028-ABE8e
Purpose: A-to-G base editor
Depositing lab: David Liu. Publication: Phage-assisted evolution of an adenine base editor with improved Cas domain compatibility and activity. Richter MF, Zhao KT, Eton E, Lapinaite A, Newby GA, Thuronyi BW, Wilson C, Koblan LW, Zeng J, Bauer DE, Doudna JA, Liu DR. Nat Biotechnol. 2020 Jul;38(7):883-891. doi: 10.1038/s41587-020-0453-z. Epub 2020 Mar 16. PubMed 32433547.
Backbone
  Vector backbone: pCMV with a BR322 origin
  Vector type: Mammalian Expression
Growth in bacteria
  Bacterial resistance: Ampicillin, 100 μg/mL
  Growth temperature: 37°C
  Growth strain: DH5alpha
  Copy number: Unknown
Gene/Insert
  Gene/Insert name: ecTadA(8e)-nSpCas9 (CP1028)
  Species: Other
  Cloning method: Unknown
Terms and licenses: Academic/Nonprofit Terms; Industry Terms: Not Available to Industry
How to cite: CP1028-ABE8e was a gift from David Liu (Addgene plasmid # 138492 ; http://n2t.net/addgene:138492 ; RRID:Addgene_138492)
