[The description below was written by a language model from this plasmid's Addgene catalogue record and pLannotate feature annotations shown in this document.]
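Description:
CP1028-ABE8e is a mammalian expression plasmid encoding an adenine (A-to-G) base editor, built on a pCMV backbone with a pBR322-type origin. In E. coli it is propagated through a ColE1/pMB1-family origin and selected with ampicillin via a β-lactamase (AmpR) gene under its own bla promoter. Short remnants of lac regulatory sequence (lac promoter, operator, CAP site, a lacI fragment), a fragment of the pBR322 bom region and scraps of an SV40 promoter and cloning site are also annotated in the backbone and appear to be vestigial. No mammalian selection marker is annotated, which fits transient transfection use.

The payload is a single open reading frame driven by the CMV enhancer and immediate early promoter and terminated by the bovine growth hormone polyadenylation signal; a T7 promoter sits just upstream of the coding region and could support in vitro transcription. The frame begins with an E. coli TadA-derived deaminase, recorded as the evolved ecTadA(8e) variant, fused to a circularly permuted Streptococcus pyogenes Cas9 nickase. The permutation is visible in the feature order: a C-terminal Cas9 segment comes first, followed after a short gap by the N-terminal portion carrying the D10A mutation and then the remainder of the protein. This is consistent with new termini at about residue 1028, as the name indicates. D10A alone yields a nickase that cuts the non-edited strand while the deaminase converts adenosine to inosine within the exposed single-stranded DNA, giving A•T to G•C changes. Circular permutation repositions the deaminase relative to the target strand, which generally alters the editing window. No guide RNA cassette is annotated, so a guide must be supplied separately. Nuclear localisation signals and linkers are not annotated in the table.
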