Features (pLannotate 1.2.2; 18 found; start..end, strand, type, name):
    132..335     +  promoter       CMV promoter: human cytomegalovirus (CMV) immediate early promoter
    377..395     +  promoter       T7 promoter: promoter for bacteriophage T7 RNA polymerase
    466..957     +  CDS            tadA: TADA_ECOLI - Also known as yfhC. Experimental evidence at protein level: Swiss-Prot protein existence level 1. Catalyzes the deamination of adenosine to inosine at the wobble position 34 of tRNA(Arg2). Essential for cell viability. From Escherichia coli (strain K12).
   1060..2082    +  CDS            Cas9(C) (fragment): C-terminal portion of Streptococcus pyogenes Cas9 (Zetsche et al., 2015)
   2146..3747    +  CDS            dCas9(N): N-terminal portion of catalytically inactive Streptococcus pyogenes dCas9 carrying the D10A mutation (Zetsche et al., 2015)
   3748..5223    +  CDS            Cas9(C) (fragment): C-terminal portion of Streptococcus pyogenes Cas9 (Zetsche et al., 2015)
   5341..5565    +  polyA_signal   bGH poly(A) signal: bovine growth hormone polyadenylation signal
   5569..5590    +  promoter       SV40 promoter (fragment): SV40 enhancer and early promoter
   5595..5611    +  misc_feature   MCS (fragment): pBluescript multiple cloning site
   5660..5676    -  protein_bind   lac operator: The lac repressor binds to the lac operator to inhibit transcription in E. coli. This inhibition can be relieved by adding lactose or isopropyl-β-D-thiogalactopyranoside (IPTG). lac repressor encoded by lacI
   5684..5714    -  promoter       lac promoter: promoter for the E. coli lac operon
   5729..5750    -  protein_bind   CAP binding site: CAP binding activates transcription in the presence of cAMP. E. coli catabolite activator protein
   5763..5855    -  CDS            lacI (fragment): lac repressor; lacI; The lac repressor binds to the lac operator to inhibit transcription in E. coli. This inhibition can be relieved by adding lactose or isopropyl-β-D-thiogalactopyranoside (IPTG).
   6038..6626    -  rep_origin     ori: high-copy-number ColE1/pMB1/pBR322/pUC origin of replication
   6797..7657    -  CDS            AmpR: β-lactamase; bla; confers resistance to ampicillin, carbenicillin, and related antibiotics
   7658..7762    -  promoter       AmpR promoter: bla
   7833..7877    -  misc_feature   bom (fragment): basis of mobility region from pBR322
   8108..131     +  enhancer       CMV enhancer (across the origin): human cytomegalovirus immediate early enhancer
>Addgene plasmid #138492 | CP1028-ABE8e | addgene full sequence | sequence record 272892 | Addgene NGS Result
ATATGCCAAGTACGCCCCCTATTGACGTCAATGACGGTAAATGGCCCGCCTGGCATTATGCCCAGTACAT
GACCTTATGGGACTTTCCTACTTGGCAGTACATCTACGTATTAGTCATCGCTATTACCATGGTGATGCGG
TTTTGGCAGTACATCAATGGGCGTGGATAGCGGTTTGACTCACGGGGATTTCCAAGTCTCCACCCCATTG
ACGTCAATGGGAGTTTGTTTTGGCACCAAAATCAACGGGACTTTCCAAAATGTCGTAACAACTCCGCCCC
ATTGACGCAAATGGGCGGTAGGCGTGTACGGTGGGAGGTCTATATAAGCAGAGCTGGTTTAGTGAACCGT
CAGATCCGCTAGAGATCCGCGGCCGCTAATACGACTCACTATAGGGAGAGCCGCCACCATGAAACGGACA
GCCGACGGAAGCGAGTTCGAGTCACCAAAGAAGAAGCGGAAAGTCTCTGAGGTGGAGTTTTCCCACGAGT
ACTGGATGAGACATGCCCTGACCCTGGCCAAGAGGGCACGGGATGAGAGGGAGGTGCCTGTGGGAGCCGT
GCTGGTGCTGAACAATAGAGTGATCGGCGAGGGCTGGAACAGAGCCATCGGCCTGCACGACCCAACAGCC
CATGCCGAAATTATGGCCCTGAGACAGGGCGGCCTGGTCATGCAGAACTACAGACTGATTGACGCCACCC
TGTACGTGACATTCGAGCCTTGCGTGATGTGCGCCGGCGCCATGATCCACTCTAGGATCGGCCGCGTGGT
GTTTGGCGTGAGGAACTCAAAAAGAGGCGCCGCAGGCTCCCTGATGAACGTGCTGAACTACCCCGGCATG
AATCACCGCGTCGAAATTACCGAGGGAATCCTGGCAGATGAATGTGCCGCCCTGCTGTGCGATTTCTATC
GGATGCCTAGACAGGTGTTCAATGCTCAGAAGAAGGCCCAGAGCTCCATCAACTCCGGAGGATCTAGCGG
AGGCTCCTCTGGCTCTGAGACACCTGGCACAAGCGAGAGCGCAACACCTGAAAGCAGCGGGGGCAGCAGC
GGGGGGTCAGAAATCGGCAAGGCTACCGCCAAGTACTTCTTCTACAGCAACATCATGAACTTTTTCAAGA
CCGAGATTACCCTGGCCAACGGCGAGATCCGGAAGCGGCCTCTGATCGAGACAAACGGCGAAACCGGGGA
GATCGTGTGGGATAAGGGCCGGGATTTTGCCACCGTGCGGAAAGTGCTGAGCATGCCCCAAGTGAATATC
GTGAAAAAGACCGAGGTGCAGACAGGCGGCTTCAGCAAAGAGTCTATCCTGCCCAAGAGGAACAGCGATA
AGCTGATCGCCAGAAAGAAGGACTGGGACCCTAAGAAGTACGGCGGCTTCGACAGCCCCACCGTGGCCTA
TTCTGTGCTGGTGGTGGCCAAAGTGGAAAAGGGCAAGTCCAAGAAACTGAAGAGTGTGAAAGAGCTGCTG
GGGATCACCATCATGGAAAGAAGCAGCTTCGAGAAGAATCCCATCGACTTTCTGGAAGCCAAGGGCTACA
AAGAAGTGAAAAAGGACCTGATCATCAAGCTGCCTAAGTACTCCCTGTTCGAGCTGGAAAACGGCCGGAA
GAGAATGCTGGCCTCTGCCGGCGAACTGCAGAAGGGAAACGAACTGGCCCTGCCCTCCAAATATGTGAAC
TTCCTGTACCTGGCCAGCCACTATGAGAAGCTGAAGGGCTCCCCCGAGGATAATGAGCAGAAACAGCTGT
TTGTGGAACAGCACAAGCACTACCTGGACGAGATCATCGAGCAGATCAGCGAGTTCTCCAAGAGAGTGAT
CCTGGCCGACGCTAATCTGGACAAAGTGCTGTCCGCCTACAACAAGCACCGGGATAAGCCCATCAGAGAG
CAGGCCGAGAATATCATCCACCTGTTTACCCTGACCAATCTGGGAGCCCCTGCCGCCTTCAAGTACTTTG
ACACCACCATCGACCGGAAGAGGTACACCAGCACCAAAGAGGTGCTGGACGCCACCCTGATCCACCAGAG
CATCACCGGCCTGTACGAGACACGGATCGACCTGTCTCAGCTGGGAGGCGACGGCGGATCAGGAGGCTCT
GGCGGTTCAGGTGGATCAGGCGGTAGCGGAGGTTCAGGTGGTATGGACAAGAAGTACAGCATCGGCCTGG
CCATCGGCACCAACTCTGTGGGCTGGGCCGTGATCACCGACGAGTACAAGGTGCCCAGCAAGAAATTCAA
GGTGCTGGGCAACACCGACCGGCACAGCATCAAGAAGAACCTGATCGGAGCCCTGCTGTTCGACAGCGGC
GAAACAGCCGAGGCCACCCGGCTGAAGAGAACCGCCAGAAGAAGATACACCAGACGGAAGAACCGGATCT
GCTATCTGCAAGAGATCTTCAGCAACGAGATGGCCAAGGTGGACGACAGCTTCTTCCACAGACTGGAAGA
GTCCTTCCTGGTGGAAGAGGATAAGAAGCACGAGCGGCACCCCATCTTCGGCAACATCGTGGACGAGGTG
GCCTACCACGAGAAGTACCCCACCATCTACCACCTGAGAAAGAAACTGGTGGACAGCACCGACAAGGCCG
ACCTGCGGCTGATCTATCTGGCCCTGGCCCACATGATCAAGTTCCGGGGCCACTTCCTGATCGAGGGCGA
CCTGAACCCCGACAACAGCGACGTGGACAAGCTGTTCATCCAGCTGGTGCAGACCTACAACCAGCTGTTC
GAGGAAAACCCCATCAACGCCAGCGGCGTGGACGCCAAGGCCATCCTGTCTGCCAGACTGAGCAAGAGCA
GACGGCTGGAAAATCTGATCGCCCAGCTGCCCGGCGAGAAGAAGAATGGCCTGTTCGGAAACCTGATTGC
CCTGAGCCTGGGCCTGACCCCCAACTTCAAGAGCAACTTCGACCTGGCCGAGGATGCCAAACTGCAGCTG
AGCAAGGACACCTACGACGACGACCTGGACAACCTGCTGGCCCAGATCGGCGACCAGTACGCCGACCTGT
TTCTGGCCGCCAAGAACCTGTCCGACGCCATCCTGCTGAGCGACATCCTGAGAGTGAACACCGAGATCAC
CAAGGCCCCCCTGAGCGCCTCTATGATCAAGAGATACGACGAGCACCACCAGGACCTGACCCTGCTGAAA
GCTCTCGTGCGGCAGCAGCTGCCTGAGAAGTACAAAGAGATTTTCTTCGACCAGAGCAAGAACGGCTACG
CCGGCTACATTGACGGCGGAGCCAGCCAGGAAGAGTTCTACAAGTTCATCAAGCCCATCCTGGAAAAGAT
GGACGGCACCGAGGAACTGCTCGTGAAGCTGAACAGAGAGGACCTGCTGCGGAAGCAGCGGACCTTCGAC
AACGGCAGCATCCCCCACCAGATCCACCTGGGAGAGCTGCACGCCATTCTGCGGCGGCAGGAAGATTTTT
ACCCATTCCTGAAGGACAACCGGGAAAAGATCGAGAAGATCCTGACCTTCCGCATCCCCTACTACGTGGG
CCCTCTGGCCAGGGGAAACAGCAGATTCGCCTGGATGACCAGAAAGAGCGAGGAAACCATCACCCCCTGG
AACTTCGAGGAAGTGGTGGACAAGGGCGCTTCCGCCCAGAGCTTCATCGAGCGGATGACCAACTTCGATA
AGAACCTGCCCAACGAGAAGGTGCTGCCCAAGCACAGCCTGCTGTACGAGTACTTCACCGTGTATAACGA
GCTGACCAAAGTGAAATACGTGACCGAGGGAATGAGAAAGCCCGCCTTCCTGAGCGGCGAGCAGAAAAAG
GCCATCGTGGACCTGCTGTTCAAGACCAACCGGAAAGTGACCGTGAAGCAGCTGAAAGAGGACTACTTCA
AGAAAATCGAGTGCTTCGACTCCGTGGAAATCTCCGGCGTGGAAGATCGGTTCAACGCCTCCCTGGGCAC
ATACCACGATCTGCTGAAAATTATCAAGGACAAGGACTTCCTGGACAATGAGGAAAACGAGGACATTCTG
GAAGATATCGTGCTGACCCTGACACTGTTTGAGGACAGAGAGATGATCGAGGAACGGCTGAAAACCTATG
CCCACCTGTTCGACGACAAAGTGATGAAGCAGCTGAAGCGGCGGAGATACACCGGCTGGGGCAGGCTGAG
CCGGAAGCTGATCAACGGCATCCGGGACAAGCAGTCCGGCAAGACAATCCTGGATTTCCTGAAGTCCGAC
GGCTTCGCCAACAGAAACTTCATGCAGCTGATCCACGACGACAGCCTGACCTTTAAAGAGGACATCCAGA
AAGCCCAGGTGTCCGGCCAGGGCGATAGCCTGCACGAGCACATTGCCAATCTGGCCGGCAGCCCCGCCAT
TAAGAAGGGCATCCTGCAGACAGTGAAGGTGGTGGACGAGCTCGTGAAAGTGATGGGCCGGCACAAGCCC
GAGAACATCGTGATCGAAATGGCCAGAGAGAACCAGACCACCCAGAAGGGACAGAAGAACAGCCGCGAGA
GAATGAAGCGGATCGAAGAGGGCATCAAAGAGCTGGGCAGCCAGATCCTGAAAGAACACCCCGTGGAAAA
CACCCAGCTGCAGAACGAGAAGCTGTACCTGTACTACCTGCAGAATGGGCGGGATATGTACGTGGACCAG
GAACTGGACATCAACCGGCTGTCCGACTACGATGTGGACCATATCGTGCCTCAGAGCTTTCTGAAGGACG
ACTCCATCGACAACAAGGTGCTGACCAGAAGCGACAAGAACCGGGGCAAGAGCGACAACGTGCCCTCCGA
AGAGGTCGTGAAGAAGATGAAGAACTACTGGCGGCAGCTGCTGAACGCCAAGCTGATTACCCAGAGAAAG
TTCGACAATCTGACCAAGGCCGAGAGAGGCGGCCTGAGCGAACTGGATAAGGCCGGCTTCATCAAGAGAC
AGCTGGTGGAAACCCGGCAGATCACAAAGCACGTGGCACAGATCCTGGACTCCCGGATGAACACTAAGTA
CGACGAGAATGACAAGCTGATCCGGGAAGTGAAAGTGATCACCCTGAAGTCCAAGCTGGTGTCCGATTTC
CGGAAGGATTTCCAGTTTTACAAAGTGCGCGAGATCAACAACTACCACCACGCCCACGACGCCTACCTGA
ACGCCGTCGTGGGAACCGCCCTGATCAAAAAGTACCCTAAGCTGGAAAGCGAGTTCGTGTACGGCGACTA
CAAGGTGTACGACGTGCGGAAGATGATCGCCAAGAGCGAGCAGTCTGGCGGCTCAAAAAGAACCGCCGAC
GGCAGCGAATTCGAGCCCAAGAAGAAGAGGAAAGTCTAACCGGTCATCATCACCATCACCATTGAGTTTA
AACCCGCTGATCAGCCTCGACTGTGCCTTCTAGTTGCCAGCCATCTGTTGTTTGCCCCTCCCCCGTGCCT
TCCTTGACCCTGGAAGGTGCCACTCCCACTGTCCTTTCCTAATAAAATGAGGAAATTGCATCGCATTGTC
TGAGTAGGTGTCATTCTATTCTGGGGGGTGGGGTGGGGCAGGACAGCAAGGGGGAGGATTGGGAAGACAA
TAGCAGGCATGCTGGGGATGCGGTGGGCTCTATGGCTTCTGAGGCGGAAAGAACCAGCTGGGGCTCGATA
CCGTCGACCTCTAGCTAGAGCTTGGCGTAATCATGGTCATAGCTGTTTCCTGTGTGAAATTGTTATCCGC
TCACAATTCCACACAACATACGAGCCGGAAGCATAAAGTGTAAAGCCTAGGGTGCCTAATGAGTGAGCTA
ACTCACATTAATTGCGTTGCGCTCACTGCCCGCTTTCCAGTCGGGAAACCTGTCGTGCCAGCTGCATTAA
TGAATCGGCCAACGCGCGGGGAGAGGCGGTTTGCGTATTGGGCGCTCTTCCGCTTCCTCGCTCACTGACT
CGCTGCGCTCGGTCGTTCGGCTGCGGCGAGCGGTATCAGCTCACTCAAAGGCGGTAATACGGTTATCCAC
AGAATCAGGGGATAACGCAGGAAAGAACATGTGAGCAAAAGGCCAGCAAAAGGCCAGGAACCGTAAAAAG
GCCGCGTTGCTGGCGTTTTTCCATAGGCTCCGCCCCCCTGACGAGCATCACAAAAATCGACGCTCAAGTC
AGAGGTGGCGAAACCCGACAGGACTATAAAGATACCAGGCGTTTCCCCCTGGAAGCTCCCTCGTGCGCTC
TCCTGTTCCGACCCTGCCGCTTACCGGATACCTGTCCGCCTTTCTCCCTTCGGGAAGCGTGGCGCTTTCT
CATAGCTCACGCTGTAGGTATCTCAGTTCGGTGTAGGTCGTTCGCTCCAAGCTGGGCTGTGTGCACGAAC
CCCCCGTTCAGCCCGACCGCTGCGCCTTATCCGGTAACTATCGTCTTGAGTCCAACCCGGTAAGACACGA
CTTATCGCCACTGGCAGCAGCCACTGGTAACAGGATTAGCAGAGCGAGGTATGTAGGCGGTGCTACAGAG
TTCTTGAAGTGGTGGCCTAACTACGGCTACACTAGAAGAACAGTATTTGGTATCTGCGCTCTGCTGAAGC
CAGTTACCTTCGGAAAAAGAGTTGGTAGCTCTTGATCCGGCAAACAAACCACCGCTGGTAGCGGTGGTTT
TTTTGTTTGCAAGCAGCAGATTACGCGCAGAAAAAAAGGATCTCAAGAAGATCCTTTGATCTTTTCTACG
GGGTCTGACACTCAGTGGAACGAAAACTCACGTTAAGGGATTTTGGTCATGAGATTATCAAAAAGGATCT
TCACCTAGATCCTTTTAAATTAAAAATGAAGTTTTAAATCAATCTAAAGTATATATGAGTAAACTTGGTC
TGACAGTTACCAATGCTTAATCAGTGAGGCACCTATCTCAGCGATCTGTCTATTTCGTTCATCCATAGTT
GCCTGACTCCCCGTCGTGTAGATAACTACGATACGGGAGGGCTTACCATCTGGCCCCAGTGCTGCAATGA
TACCGCGAGACCCACGCTCACCGGCTCCAGATTTATCAGCAATAAACCAGCCAGCCGGAAGGGCCGAGCG
CAGAAGTGGTCCTGCAACTTTATCCGCCTCCATCCAGTCTATTAATTGTTGCCGGGAAGCTAGAGTAAGT
AGTTCGCCAGTTAATAGTTTGCGCAACGTTGTTGCCATTGCTACAGGCATCGTGGTGTCACGCTCGTCGT
TTGGTATGGCTTCATTCAGCTCCGGTTCCCAACGATCAAGGCGAGTTACATGATCCCCCATGTTGTGCAA
AAAAGCGGTTAGCTCCTTCGGTCCTCCGATCGTTGTCAGAAGTAAGTTGGCCGCAGTGTTATCACTCATG
GTTATGGCAGCACTGCATAATTCTCTTACTGTCATGCCATCCGTAAGATGCTTTTCTGTGACTGGTGAGT
ACTCAACCAAGTCATTCTGAGAATAGTGTATGCGGCGACCGAGTTGCTCTTGCCCGGCGTCAATACGGGA
TAATACCGCGCCACATAGCAGAACTTTAAAAGTGCTCATCATTGGAAAACGTTCTTCGGGGCGAAAACTC
TCAAGGATCTTACCGCTGTTGAGATCCAGTTCGATGTAACCCACTCGTGCACCCAACTGATCTTCAGCAT
CTTTTACTTTCACCAGCGTTTCTGGGTGAGCAAAAACAGGAAGGCAAAATGCCGCAAAAAAGGGAATAAG
GGCGACACGGAAATGTTGAATACTCATACTCTTCCTTTTTCAATATTATTGAAGCATTTATCAGGGTTAT
TGTCTCATGAGCGGATACATATTTGAATGTATTTAGAAAAATAAACAAATAGGGGTTCCGCGCACATTTC
CCCGAAAAGTGCCACCTGACGTCGACGGATCGGGAGATCGATCTCCCGATCCCCTAGGGTCGACTCTCAG
TACAATCTGCTCTGATGCCGCATAGTTAAGCCAGTATCTGCTCCCTGCTTGTGTGTTGGAGGTCGCTGAG
TAGTGCGCGAGCAAAATTTAAGCTACAACAAGGCAAGGCTTGACCGACAATTGCATGAAGAATCTGCTTA
GGGTTAGGCGTTTTGCGCTGCTTCGCGATGTACGGGCCAGATATACGCGTTGACATTGATTATTGACTAG
TTATTAATAGTAATCAATTACGGGGTCATTAGTTCATAGCCCATATATTGAGTTCCGCGTTACATAACTT
ACGGTAAATGGCCCGCCTGGCTGACCGCCCAACGACCCCCGCCCATTGACGTCAATAATGACGTATGTTC
CCATAGTAACGCCAATAGGGACTTTCCATTGACGTCAATGGGTGGAGTATTTACGGTAAACTGCCCACTT
GGCAGTACATCAAGTGTATC
